>Addgene plasmid #103878 | b2-TS5 | addgene full sequence | sequence record 199430 | Addgene NGS Result
ACGTTCTTT
[37 nt withheld, positions 10-46]
ACCCTATCTCGGTCTATTCTTTTGATTTATAAGGGATTTTGCCGATTTCGGCCTATTGGTTAAAAAATGA
GCTGATTTAACAAAAATTTAACGCGAATTAATTCTGTGGAATGTGTGTCAGTTAGGGTGTGGAAAGTCCC
CAGGCTCCCCAGCAGGCAGAAGTATGCAAAGCATGCATCTCAATTAGTCAGCAACCAGGTGTGGAAAGTC
CCCAGGCTCCCCAGCAGGCAGAAGTATGCAAAGCATGCATCTCAATTAGTCAGCAACCATAGTCCCGCCC
CTAACTCCGCCCATCCCGCCCCTAACTCCGCCCAGTTCCGCCCATTCTCCGCCCCATGGCTGACTAATTT
TTTTTATTTATGCAGAGGCCGAGGCCGCCTCTGCCTCTGAGCTATTCCAGAAGTAGTGAGGAGGCTTTTT
TGGAGGCCTAGGCTTTTGCAAAAAGCTCCCGGGAGCTTGTATATCCATTTTCGGATCTGATCAGCACGTG
ATGAAAAAGCCTGAACTCACCGCGACGTCTGTCGAGAAGTTTCTGATCGAAAAGTTCGACAGCGTCTCCG
ACCTGATGCAGCTCTCGGAGGGCGAAGAATCTCGTGCTTTCAGCTTCGATGTAGGAGGGCGTGGATATGT
CCTGCGGGTAAATAGCTGCGCCGATGGTTTCTACAAAGATCGTTATGTTTATCGGCACTTTGCATCGGCC
GCGCTCCCGATTCCGGAAGTGCTTGACATTGGGGAATTCAGCGAGAGCCTGACCTATTGCATCTCCCGCC
GTGCACAGGGTGTCACGTTGCAAGACCTGCCTGAAACCGAACTGCCCGCTGTTCTGCAGCCGGTCGCGGA
GGCCATGGATGCGATCGCTGCGGCCGATCTTAGCCAGACGAGCGGGTTCGGCCCATTCGGACCGCAAGGA
ATCGGTCAATACACTACATGGCGTGATTTCATATGCGCGATTGCTGATCCCCATGTGTATCACTGGCAAA
CTGTGATGGACGACACCGTCAGTGCGTCCGTCGCGCAGGCTCTCGATGAGCTGATGCTTTGGGCCGAGGA
CTGCCCCGAAGTCCGGCACCTCGTGCACGCGGATTTCGGCTCCAACAATGTCCTGACGGACAATGGCCGC
ATAACAGCGGTCATTGACTGGAGCGAGGCGATGTTCGGGGATTCCCAATACGAGGTCGCCAACATCTTCT
TCTGGAGGCCGTGGTTGGCTTGTATGGAGCAGCAGACGCGCTACTTCGAGCGGAGGCATCCGGAGCTTGC
AGGATCGCCGCGGCTCCGGGCGTATATGCTCCGCATTGGTCTTGACCAACTCTATCAGAGCTTGGTTGAC
GGCAATTTCGATGATGCAGCTTGGGCGCAGGGTCGATGCGACGCAATCGTCCGATCCGGAGCCGGGACTG
TCGGGCGTACACAAATCGCCCGCAGAAGCGCGGCCGTCTGGACCGATGGCTGTGTAGAAGTACTCGCCGA
TAGTGGAAACCGACGCCCCAGCACTCGTCCGAGGGCAAAGGAATAGCACGTGCTACGAGATTTCGATTCC
ACCGCCGCCTTCTATGAAAGGTTGGGCTTCGGAATCGTTTTCCGGGACGCCGGCTGGATGATCCTCCAGC
GCGGGGATCTCATGCTGGAGTTCTTCGCCCACCCCAACTTGTTTATTGCAGCTTATAATGGTTACAAATA
AAGCAATAGCATCACAAATTTCACAAATAAAGCATTTTTTTCACTGCATTCTAGTTGTGGTTTGTCCAAA
CTCATCAATGTATCTTATCATGTCTGTATACCGTCGACCTCTAGCTAGAGCTTGGCGTAATCATGGTCAT
AGCTGTTTCCTGTGTGAAATTGTTATCCGCTCACAATTCCACACAACATACGAGCCGGAAGCATAAAGTG
TAAAGCCTGGGGTGCCTAATGAGTGAGCTAACTCACATTAATTGCGTTGCGCTCACTGCCCGCTTTCCAG
TCGGGAAACCTGTCGTGCCAGCTGCATTAATGAATCGGCCAACGCGCGGGGAGAGGCGGTTTGCGTATTG
GGCGCTCTTCCGCTTCCTCGCTCACTGACTCGCTGCGCTCGGTCGTTCGGCTGCGGCGAGCGGTATCAGC
TCACTCAAAGGCGGTAATACGGTTATCCACAGAATCAGGGGATAACGCAGGAAAGAACATGTGAGCAAAA
GGCCAGCAAAAGGCCAGGAACCGTAAAAAGGCCGCGTTGCTGGCGTTTTTCCATAGGCTCCGCCCCCCTG
ACGAGCATCACAAAAATCGACGCTCAAGTCAGAGGTGGCGAAACCCGACAGGACTATAAAGATACCAGGC
GTTTCCCCCTGGAAGCTCCCTCGTGCGCTCTCCTGTTCCGACCCTGCCGCTTACCGGATACCTGTCCGCC
TTTCTCCCTTCGGGAAGCGTGGCGCTTTCTCATAGCTCACGCTGTAGGTATCTCAGTTCGGTGTAGGTCG
TTCGCTCCAAGCTGGGCTGTGTGCACGAACCCCCCGTTCAGCCCGACCGCTGCGCCTTATCCGGTAACTA
TCGTCTTGAGTCCAACCCGGTAAGACACGACTTATCGCCACTGGCAGCAGCCACTGGTAACAGGATTAGC
AGAGCGAGGTATGTAGGCGGTGCTACAGAGTTCTTGAAGTGGTGGCCTAACTACGGCTACACTAGAAGAA
CAGTATTTGGTATCTGCGCTCTGCTGAAGCCAGTTACCTTCGGAAAAAGAGTTGGTAGCTCTTGATCCGG
CAAACAAACCACCGCTGGTAGCGGTGGTTTTTTTGTTTGCAAGCAGCAGATTACGCGCAGAAAAAAAGGA
TCTCAAGAAGATCCTTTGATCTTTTCTACGGGGTCTGACGCTCAGTGGAACGAAAACTCACGTTAAGGGA
TTTTGGTCATGAGATTATCAAAAAGGATCTTCACCTAGATCCTTTTAAATTAAAAATGAAGTTTTAAATC
AATCTAAAGTATATATGAGTAAACTTGGTCTGACAGTTACCAATGCTTAATCAGTGAGGCACCTATCTCA
GCGATCTGTCTATTTCGTTCATCCATAGTTGCCTGACTCCCCGTCGTGTAGATAACTACGATACGGGAGG
GCTTACCATCTGGCCCCAGTGCTGCAATGATACCGCGAGACCCACGCTCACCGGCTCCAGATTTATCAGC
AATAAACCAGCCAGCCGGAAGGGCCGAGCGCAGAAGTGGTCCTGCAACTTTATCCGCCTCCATCCAGTCT
ATTAATTGTTGCCGGGAAGCTAGAGTAAGTAGTTCGCCAGTTAATAGTTTGCGCAACGTTGTTGCCATTG
CTACAGGCATCGTGGTGTCACGCTCGTCGTTTGGTATGGCTTCATTCAGCTCCGGTTCCCAACGATCAAG
GCGAGTTACATGATCCCCCATGTTGTGCAAAAAAGCGGTTAGCTCCTTCGGTCCTCCGATCGTTGTCAGA
AGTAAGTTGGCCGCAGTGTTATCACTCATGGTTATGGCAGCACTGCATAATTCTCTTACTGTCATGCCAT
CCGTAAGATGCTTTTCTGTGACTGGTGAGTACTCAACCAAGTCATTCTGAGAATAGTGTATGCGGCGACC
GAGTTGCTCTTGCCCGGCGTCAATACGGGATAATACCGCGCCACATAGCAGAACTTTAAAAGTGCTCATC
ATTGGAAAACGTTCTTCGGGGCGAAAACTCTCAAGGATCTTACCGCTGTTGAGATCCAGTTCGATGTAAC
CCACTCGTGCACCCAACTGATCTTCAGCATCTTTTACTTTCACCAGCGTTTCTGGGTGAGCAAAAACAGG
AAGGCAAAATGCCGCAAAAAAGGGAATAAGGGCGACACGGAAATGTTGAATACTCATACTCTTCCTTTTT
CAATATTATTGAAGCATTTATCAGGGTTATTGTCTCATGAGCGGATACATATTTGAATGTATTTAGAAAA
ATAAACAAATAGGGGTTCCGCGCACATTTCCCCGAAAAGTGCCACCTGACGTCGACGGATCGGGAGATCT
CCCGATCCCCTATGGTGCACTCTCAGTACAATCTGCTCTGATGCCGCATAGTTAAGCCAGTATCTGCTCC
CTGCTTGTGTGTTGGAGGTCGCTGAGTAGTGCGCGAGCAAAATTTAAGCTACAACAAGGCAAGGCTTGAC
CGACAATTGCATGAAGAATCTGCTTAGGGTTAGGCGTTTTGCGCTGCTTCGCGATGTACGGGCCAGATAT
ACGCGTTGACATTGATTATTGACTAGTTATTAATAGTAATCAATTACGGGGTCATTAGTTCATAGCCCAT
ATATGGAGTTCCGCGTTACATAACTTACGGTAAATGGCCCGCCTGGCTGACCGCCCAACGACCCCCGCCC
ATTGACGTCAATAATGACGTATGTTCCCATAGTAACGCCAATAGGGACTTTCCATTGACGTCAATGGGTG
GAGTATTTACGGTAAACTGCCCACTTGGCAGTACATCAAGTGTATCATATGCCAAGTACGCCCCCTATTG
ACGTCAATGACGGTAAATGGCCCGCCTGGCATTATGCCCAGTACATGACCTTATGGGACTTTCCTACTTG
GCAGTACATCTACGTATTAGTCATCGCTATTACCATGGTGATGCGGTTTTGGCAGTACATCAATGGGCGT
GGATAGCGGTTTGACTCACGGGGATTTCCAAGTCTCCACCCCATTGACGTCAATGGGAGTTTGTTTTGGC
ACCAAAATCAACGGGACTTTCCAAAATGTCGTAACAACTCCGCCCCATTGACGCAAATGGGCGGTAGGCG
TGTACGGTGGGAGGTCTATATAAGCAGAGCTCTCTGGCTAACTAGAGAACCCACTGCTTACTGGCTTATC
GAAATTAATACGACTCACTATAGGGAGACCCAAGCTGGCTAGCGCCACCATGCTGGGCCTGCGCCCCCCA
CTGCTCGCCCTGGTGGGGCTGCTCTCCCTCGGGTGCGTCCTCTCTCAGGAGTGCACGAAGTTCAAGGTCA
GCAGCTGCCGGGAATGCATCGAGTCGGGGCCCGGCTGCACCTGGTGCCAGAAGCTGAACTTCACAGGGCC
GGGGGATCCTGACTCCATTCGCTGCGACACCCGGCCACAGCTGCTCATGAGGGGCTGTGCGGCTGACGAC
ATCATGGACCCCACAAGCCTCGCTGAAACCCAGGAAGACCACAATGGGGGCCAGAAGCAGCTGTCCCCAC
AAAAAGTGACGCTTTACCTGCGACCAGGCCAGGCAGCAGCGTTCAACGTGACCTTCCGGCGGGCCAAGGG
CTACCCCATCGACCTGTACTATCTGATGGACCTCTCCTACTCCATGCTTGATGACCTCAGGAATGTCAAG
AAGCTAGGTGGCGACCTGCTCCGGGCCCTCAACGAGATCACCGAGTCCGGCCGCATTGGCTTCGGGTCCT
TCGTGGACAAGACCGTGCTGCCGTTCGTGAACACGCACCCTGATAAGCTGCGAAACCCATGCCCCAACAA
GGAGAAAGAGTGCCAGCCCCCGTTTGCCTTCAGGCACGTGCTGAAGCTGACCAACAACTCCAACCAGTTT
CAGACCGAGGTCGGGAAGCAGCTGATTTCCGGAAACCTGGATGCACCCGAGGGTGGGCTGGACGCCATGA
TGCAGGTCGCCGCCTGCCCGGAGGAAATCGGCTGGCGCAACGTCACGCGGCTGCTGGTGTTTGCCACTGA
TGACGGCTTCCATTTCGCGGGCGACGGAAAGCTGGGCGCCATCCTGACCCCCAACGACGGCCGCTGTCAC
CTGGAGGACAACTTGTACAAGAGGAGCAACGAATTCGACTACCCATCGGTGGGCCAGCTGGCGCACAAGC
TGGCTGAAAACAACATCCAGCCCATCTTCGCGGTGACCAGTAGGATGGTGAAGACCTACGAGAAACTCAC
CGAGATCATCCCCAAGTCAGCCGTGGGGGAGCTGTCTGAGGACTCCAGCAATGTGGTCCATCTCATTAAG
AATGCTTACAATAAACTCTCCTCCAGGGTCTTCCTGGATCACAACGCCCTCCCCGACACCCTGAAAGTCA
CCTACGACTCCTTCTGCAGCAATGGAGTGACGCACAGGAACCAGCCCAGAGGTGACTGTGATGGCGTGCA
GATCAATGTCCCGATCACCTTCCAGGTGAAGGTCACGGCCACAGAGTGCATCCAGGAGCAGTCGTTTGTC
ATCCGGGCGCTGGGCTTCACGGACATAGTGACCGTGCAGGTTCTTCCCCAGTGTGAGTGCCGGTGCCGGG
ACCAGAGCAGAGACCGCAGCCTCTGCCATGGCAAGGGCTTCTTGGAGTGCGGCATCTGCAGGTGTGACAC
TGGCTACATTGGGAAAAACTGTGAGTGCCAGACACAGGGCCGGAGCAGCCAGGAGCTGGAAGGAAGCTGC
CGGAAGGACAACAACTCCATCATCTGCTCAGGGCTGGGGGACTGTGTCTGCGGGCAGTGCCTGTGCCACA
CCAGCGACGTCCCCGGCAAGCTGATATACGGGCAGTACTGCGAGTGTGACACCATCAACTGTGAGCGCTA
CAACGGCCAGGTCTGCGGCGGCCCGGGGAGGGGGCTCTGCTTCTGCGGGAAGTGCCGCTGCCACCCGGGC
TTTGAGGGCTCAGCGTGCCAGTGCGAGAGGACCACTGAGGGCTGCCTGAACCCGCGGCGTGTTGAGTGTA
GTGGTCGTGGCCGGTGCCGCTGCAACGTATGCGAGTGCCATTCAGGCTACCAGCTGCCTCTGTGCCAGGA
GTGCCCCGGCTGCCCCTCACCCTGTGGCAAGTACATCTCCTGCGCCGAGTGCCTGAAGTTCGAAAAGGGC
CCCTTTGGGAAGAACTGCAGCGCGGCGTGTCCGGGCCTGCAGCTGTCGAACAACCCCGTGAAGGGCAGGA
CCTGCAAGGAGAGGGACTCAGAGGGCTGCTGGGTGGCCTACACGCTGGAGCAGCAGGACGGGATGGACCG
CTACCTCATCTATGTGGATGAGAGCCGAGAGTGTGTGGCAGGCCCCAACATCGCCGCCATCGTCGGGGGC
ACCGTGGCAGGCATCGTGCTGATCGGCATTCTCCTGCTGGTCATCTGGAAGGCTCTGATCCACCTGAGCG
ACCTCCGGGAGTACAGGCGCTTTGAGAAGGAGAAGCTCCAGGCTCAGGCGATGGTGAGCAAGGGCGAGGA
GACCACAATGGGCGTAATCAAGCCCGACATGAAGATCAAGCTGAAGATGGAGGGCAACGTGAATGGCCAC
GCCTTCGTGATCGAGGGCGAGGGCGAGGGCAAGCCCTACGACGGCACCAACACCATCAACCTGGAGGTGA
AGGAGGGAGCCCCCCTGCCCTTCTCCTACGACATTCTGACCACCGCGTTCGCCTACGGCAACAGGGCCTT
CACCAAGTACCCCGACGACATCCCCAACTACTTCAAGCAGTCCTTCCCCGAGGGCTACTCTTGGGAGCGC
ACCATGACCTTCGAGGACAAGGGCATCGTGAAGGTGAAGTCCGACATCTCCATGGAGGAGGACTCCTTCA
TCTACGAGATACACCTCAAGGGCGAGAACTTCCCCCCCAACGGCCCCGTGATGCAGAAGAAGACCACCGG
CTGGGACGCCTCCACCGAGAGGATGTACGTGCGCGACGGCGTGCTGAAGGGCGACGTCAAGCACAAGCTG
CTGCTGGAGGGCGGCGGCCACCACCGCGTTGACTTCAAGACCATCTACAGGGCCAAGAAGGCGGTGAAGC
TGCCCGACTATCACTTTGTGGACCACCGCATCGAGATCCTGAACCACGACAAGGACTACAACAAGGTGAC
CGTTTACGAGAGCGCCGTGGCCCGCAACTCCACCGACGGCATGGACGAGCTGTACAAGGGGCCAGGTGGT
GCAGGGCCAGGTGGTGCAGGGCCAGGTGGTGCAGGGCCAGGTGGTGCAGGGCCCGGTGGTGCAGGTCCAG
GTGGTGCAGGTCCAGGTGGTGCAGGTCCAGGTGGTGCTATGGTGAGCAAGGGCGAGGAGCTGTTCACCGG
GGTGGTGCCCATCCTGGTCGAGCTGGACGGCGACGTAAACGGCCACAAGTTCAGCGTGTCCGGCGAGGGC
GAGGGCGATGCCACCTACGGCAAGCTGACCCTGAAGCTGATCTGCACCACCGGCAAGCTGCCCGTGCCCT
GGCCCACCCTCGTGACCACCCTGGGCTACGGCCTGCAGTGCTTCGCCCGCTACCCCGACCACATGAAGCA
GCACGACTTCTTCAAGTCCGCCATGCCCGAAGGCTACGTCCAGGAGCGCACCATCTTCTTCAAGGACGAC
GGCAACTACAAGACCCGCGCCGAGGTGAAGTTCGAGGGCGACACCCTGGTGAACCGCATCGAGCTGAAGG
GCATCGACTTCAAGGAGGACGGCAACATCCTGGGGCACAAGCTGGAGTACAACTACAACAGCCACAACGT
CTATATCACCGCCGACAAGCAGAAGAACGGCATCAAGGCCAACTTCAAGATCCGCCACAACATCGAGGAC
GGCGGCGTGCAGCTCGCCGACCACTACCAGCAGAACACCCCCATCGGCGACGGCCCCGTGCTGCTGCCCG
ACAACCACTACCTGAGCTACCAGTCCAAACTGAGCAAAGACCCCAACGAGAAGCGCGATCACATGGTCCT
GCTGGAGTTCGTGACCGCCGCCGGGATCACTCTCGGCATGGACGAGCTGTACAAGGCTCAAGCACAAAAG
GAGAAGCTCAAGTCCCAGTGGAACAATGATAATCCCCTTTTCAAGAGCGCCACCACGACGGTCATGAACC
CCAAGTTTGCTGAGAGTTAGTAAAAGCTTAAGTTTAAACCGCTGATCAGCCTCGACTGTGCCTTCTAGTT
GCCAGCCATCTGTTGTTTGCCCCTCCCCCGTGCCTTCCTTGACCCTGGAAGGTGCCACTCCCACTGTCCT
TTCCTAATAAAATGAGGAAATTGCATCGCATTGTCTGAGTAGGTGTCATTCTATTCTGGGGGGTGGGGTG
GGGCAGGACAGCAAGGGGGAGGATTGGGAAGACAATAGCAGGCATGCTGGGGATGCGGTGGGCTCTATGG
CTTCTGAGGCGGAAAGAACCAGCTGGGGCTCTAGGGGGTATCCCC
[124 nt withheld, positions 9122-9245]
C
[91 nt withheld, positions 9247-9337]
A
[49 nt withheld, positions 9339-9387]
CCTTTGACGTTGGAGTCC
Features (pLannotate 1.2.2; 23 found; start..end, strand, type, name):
    159..488     +  promoter       SV40 promoter: SV40 enhancer and early promoter
    537..1562    +  CDS            HygR: aminoglycoside phosphotransferase from E. coli; aph(4)-Ia; confers resistance to hygromycin
   1572..1697    +  CDS            ble (fragment): BLE_KLEPN - Experimental evidence at protein level: Swiss-Prot protein existence level 1. Binding protein with a strong affinity to the bleomycin family of antibiotics. Binds to CL990; an antimitotic-antibiotic compound. From Klebsiella pneumoniae.
   1692..1813    +  polyA_signal   SV40 poly(A) signal: SV40 polyadenylation signal
   1886..1902    -  protein_bind   lac operator: The lac repressor binds to the lac operator to inhibit transcription in E. coli. This inhibition can be relieved by adding lactose or isopropyl-β-D-thiogalactopyranoside (IPTG). lac repressor encoded by lacI
   1910..1940    -  promoter       lac promoter: promoter for the E. coli lac operon
   1955..1976    -  protein_bind   CAP binding site: CAP binding activates transcription in the presence of cAMP. E. coli catabolite activator protein
   1989..2081    -  CDS            lacI (fragment): lac repressor; lacI; The lac repressor binds to the lac operator to inhibit transcription in E. coli. This inhibition can be relieved by adding lactose or isopropyl-β-D-thiogalactopyranoside (IPTG).
   2264..2852    -  rep_origin     ori: high-copy-number ColE1/pMB1/pBR322/pUC origin of replication
   3023..3883    -  CDS            AmpR: β-lactamase; bla; confers resistance to ampicillin, carbenicillin, and related antibiotics
   3884..3988    -  promoter       AmpR promoter: bla
   4047..4099    -  misc_feature   bom (fragment): basis of mobility region from pBR322
   4254..4633    +  enhancer       CMV enhancer: human cytomegalovirus immediate early enhancer
   4634..4837    +  promoter       CMV promoter: human cytomegalovirus (CMV) immediate early promoter
   4833..4866    +  LTR            5' LTR (truncated) (fragment): truncated 5' long terminal repeat (LTR) from HIV-1
   4882..4900    +  promoter       T7 promoter: promoter for bacteriophage T7 RNA polymerase
   4926..7163    +  CDS            ITGB2: ITB2_HUMAN - Also known as CD18, MFI7. Experimental evidence at protein level: Swiss-Prot protein existence level 1. Integrin ITGAL/ITGB2 is a receptor for ICAM1, ICAM2, ICAM3 and ICAM4. Integrin ITGAL/ITGB2 is also a receptor for the secreted form of ubiquitin-like protein ISG15; the interaction is mediated by ITGAL (PubMed:29100055). Integrins ITGAM/ITGB2 and ITGAX/ITGB2 are receptors for the iC3b fragment of the third complement component and for fibrinogen. Integrin ITGAX/ITGB2 recognizes the sequence G-P-R in fibrinogen alpha-chain. Integrin ITGAM/ITGB2 recognizes P1 and P2 peptides of fi
   7167..7874    +  CDS            mTFP1: mTFP1 is a basic (constitutively fluorescent) cyan fluorescent protein published in 2006, derived from Clavularia sp.. It has low acid sensitivity.
   7995..8711    +  CDS            mVenus: mVenus is a basic (constitutively fluorescent) yellow fluorescent protein published in 2006, derived from Aequorea victoria. It is reported to be a rapidly-maturing monomer with moderate acid sensitivity.
   8721..8813    +  CDS            ITGB2 (fragment): ITB2_HUMAN - Also known as CD18, MFI7. Experimental evidence at protein level: Swiss-Prot protein existence level 1. Integrin ITGAL/ITGB2 is a receptor for ICAM1, ICAM2, ICAM3 and ICAM4. Integrin ITGAL/ITGB2 is also a receptor for the secreted form of ubiquitin-like protein ISG15; the interaction is mediated by ITGAL (PubMed:29100055). Integrins ITGAM/ITGB2 and ITGAX/ITGB2 are receptors for the iC3b fragment of the third complement component and for fibrinogen. Integrin ITGAX/ITGB2 recognizes the sequence G-P-R in fibrinogen alpha-chain. Integrin ITGAM/ITGB2 recognizes P1 and P2 peptides of fi
   8852..9076    +  polyA_signal   bGH poly(A) signal: bovine growth hormone polyadenylation signal
   9080..9101    +  promoter       SV40 promoter (fragment): SV40 enhancer and early promoter
   9122..145     +  rep_origin     f1 ori (across the origin) (sequence partly withheld): f1 bacteriophage origin of replication; arrow indicates direction of (+) strand synthesis
