[The description below was written by a language model from this plasmid's Addgene catalogue record and pLannotate feature annotations shown in this document.]
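Description:
b2-TS5 is a mammalian expression plasmid built on the pcDNA3.1/hygro(-) backbone that encodes full-length human integrin β2 (ITGB2, also known as CD18) carrying an internal FRET-based tension sensor. In bacteria it replicates from a high-copy ColE1/pUC-type origin and is selected with ampicillin through the β-lactamase gene. An f1 origin is also present. For selection in mammalian cells, an SV40 early promoter drives a hygromycin resistance gene terminated by the SV40 polyadenylation signal. The short matches to ble, lacI, bom and an HIV-1 LTR in the feature table are small fragments, probably backbone remnants or annotation artefacts rather than functional parts.

The insert was cloned between NheI and HindIII and lies downstream of the CMV immediate-early enhancer and promoter, with a T7 promoter just upstream and the bovine growth hormone polyadenylation signal at its end. The annotated sequence shows most of the ITGB2 coding region, then mTFP1, an unannotated gap of about 120 nt, then mVenus, and finally a short remaining stretch of ITGB2. The catalogue lists the tension sensor as a C-terminal tag. However, the feature layout and the name "b2_743" indicate that the module is inserted within the protein near residue 743, close to the C-terminal end, with the last ITGB2 residues resuming after it. In sensors of this type, the cyan donor and yellow acceptor are joined by an extensible linker. The record does not identify that linker, though the gap likely corresponds to it. Mechanical load across the integrin would pull the fluorophores apart and lower FRET efficiency.

The associated publication concerns actin-dependent force and integrin activation during T-cell migration, which fits using this construct to measure tension across β2 integrins such as LFA-1 in live cells. The depositor notes that an identical plasmid is deposited under another name.
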