Addgene plasmid #103878: b2-TS5
Purpose: full-length human b2 with tension sensor at b2_743
Depositing lab: Timothy Springer. Publication: Coordinated integrin activation by actin-dependent force during T-cell migration. Nordenfelt P, Elliott HL, Springer TA. Nat Commun. 2016 Oct 10;7:13119. doi: 10.1038/ncomms13119. PubMed 27721490.
Backbone
  Vector backbone: pcDNA3.1/hygro(-)
  Backbone size w/o insert (bp): 5400
  Selectable markers: Hygromycin
Growth in bacteria
  Bacterial resistance: Ampicillin, 100 μg/mL
  Growth temperature: 37°C
  Growth strain: DH5alpha
  Copy number: Unknown
Gene/Insert
  Gene/Insert name: full-length human b2 with tension sensor at b2_743 (alt names: b2-TS5; beta2-TS5; integrin subunit beta 2)
  Species: H. sapiens (human)
  Insert size (bp): 4200
  Entrez Gene: ITGB2 (a.k.a. CD18, LAD, LCAMB, LFA-1, MAC-1, MF17, MFI7)
  Tag / fusion protein: tension sensor module (C terminal on insert)
  Cloning method: Restriction Enzyme; 5′ cloning site NheI (unknown if destroyed); 3′ cloning site HindIII (unknown if destroyed)
  Sequencing primers: 5′ T7; 3′ T7
Terms and licenses: Academic/Nonprofit Terms; Industry Terms: Not Available to Industry
Depositor comments: Note: this plasmid is identical to pcDNA3.1/Hygro(-)-B2-TS5 (Plasmid #104354).
How to cite: b2-TS5 was a gift from Timothy Springer (Addgene plasmid # 103878 ; http://n2t.net/addgene:103878 ; RRID:Addgene_103878)
