>Addgene plasmid #103878 | b2-TS5 | depositor partial sequence | sequence record 196873 | Insert nucleotide sequence
GCTAGCGCCACCATGCTGGGCCTGCGCCCCCCACTGCTCGCCCTGGTGGGGCTGCTCTCCCTCGGGTGCG
TCCTCTCTCAGGAGTGCACGAAGTTCAAGGTCAGCAGCTGCCGGGAATGCATCGAGTCGGGGCCCGGCTG
CACCTGGTGCCAGAAGCTGAACTTCACAGGGCCGGGGGATCCTGACTCCATTCGCTGCGACACCCGGCCA
CAGCTGCTCATGAGGGGCTGTGCGGCTGACGACATCATGGACCCCACAAGCCTCGCTGAAACCCAGGAAG
ACCACAATGGGGGCCAGAAGCAGCTGTCCCCACAAAAAGTGACGCTTTACCTGCGACCAGGCCAGGCAGC
AGCGTTCAACGTGACCTTCCGGCGGGCCAAGGGCTACCCCATCGACCTGTACTATCTGATGGACCTCTCC
TACTCCATGCTTGATGACCTCAGGAATGTCAAGAAGCTAGGTGGCGACCTGCTCCGGGCCCTCAACGAGA
TCACCGAGTCCGGCCGCATTGGCTTCGGGTCCTTCGTGGACAAGACCGTGCTGCCGTTCGTGAACACGCA
CCCTGATAAGCTGCGAAACCCATGCCCCAACAAGGAGAAAGAGTGCCAGCCCCCGTTTGCCTTCAGGCAC
GTGCTGAAGCTGACCAACAACTCCAACCAGTTTCAGACCGAGGTCGGGAAGCAGCTGATTTCCGGAAACC
TGGATGCACCCGAGGGTGGGCTGGACGCCATGATGCAGGTCGCCGCCTGCCCGGAGGAAATCGGCTGGCG
CAACGTCACGCGGCTGCTGGTGTTTGCCACTGATGACGGCTTCCATTTCGCGGGCGACGGAAAGCTGGGC
GCCATCCTGACCCCCAACGACGGCCGCTGTCACCTGGAGGACAACTTGTACAAGAGGAGCAACGAATTCG
ACTACCCATCGGTGGGCCAGCTGGCGCACAAGCTGGCTGAAAACAACATCCAGCCCATCTTCGCGGTGAC
CAGTAGGATGGTGAAGACCTACGAGAAACTCACCGAGATCATCCCCAAGTCAGCCGTGGGGGAGCTGTCT
GAGGACTCCAGCAATGTGGTCCATCTCATTAAGAATGCTTACAATAAACTCTCCTCCAGGGTCTTCCTGG
ATCACAACGCCCTCCCCGACACCCTGAAAGTCACCTACGACTCCTTCTGCAGCAATGGAGTGACGCACAG
GAACCAGCCCAGAGGTGACTGTGATGGCGTGCAGATCAATGTCCCGATCACCTTCCAGGTGAAGGTCACG
GCCACAGAGTGCATCCAGGAGCAGTCGTTTGTCATCCGGGCGCTGGGCTTCACGGACATAGTGACCGTGC
AGGTTCTTCCCCAGTGTGAGTGCCGGTGCCGGGACCAGAGCAGAGACCGCAGCCTCTGCCATGGCAAGGG
CTTCTTGGAGTGCGGCATCTGCAGGTGTGACACTGGCTACATTGGGAAAAACTGTGAGTGCCAGACACAG
GGCCGGAGCAGCCAGGAGCTGGAAGGAAGCTGCCGGAAGGACAACAACTCCATCATCTGCTCAGGGCTGG
GGGACTGTGTCTGCGGGCAGTGCCTGTGCCACACCAGCGACGTCCCCGGCAAGCTGATATACGGGCAGTA
CTGCGAGTGTGACACCATCAACTGTGAGCGCTACAACGGCCAGGTCTGCGGCGGCCCGGGGAGGGGGCTC
TGCTTCTGCGGGAAGTGCCGCTGCCACCCGGGCTTTGAGGGCTCAGCGTGCCAGTGCGAGAGGACCACTG
AGGGCTGCCTGAACCCGCGGCGTGTTGAGTGTAGTGGTCGTGGCCGGTGCCGCTGCAACGTATGCGAGTG
CCATTCAGGCTACCAGCTGCCTCTGTGCCAGGAGTGCCCCGGCTGCCCCTCACCCTGTGGCAAGTACATC
TCCTGCGCCGAGTGCCTGAAGTTCGAAAAGGGCCCCTTTGGGAAGAACTGCAGCGCGGCGTGTCCGGGCC
TGCAGCTGTCGAACAACCCCGTGAAGGGCAGGACCTGCAAGGAGAGGGACTCAGAGGGCTGCTGGGTGGC
CTACACGCTGGAGCAGCAGGACGGGATGGACCGCTACCTCATCTATGTGGATGAGAGCCGAGAGTGTGTG
GCAGGCCCCAACATCGCCGCCATCGTCGGGGGCACCGTGGCAGGCATCGTGCTGATCGGCATTCTCCTGC
TGGTCATCTGGAAGGCTCTGATCCACCTGAGCGACCTCCGGGAGTACAGGCGCTTTGAGAAGGAGAAGCT
CCAGGCTCAGGCGATGGTGAGCAAGGGCGAGGAGACCACAATGGGCGTAATCAAGCCCGACATGAAGATC
AAGCTGAAGATGGAGGGCAACGTGAATGGCCACGCCTTCGTGATCGAGGGCGAGGGCGAGGGCAAGCCCT
ACGACGGCACCAACACCATCAACCTGGAGGTGAAGGAGGGAGCCCCCCTGCCCTTCTCCTACGACATTCT
GACCACCGCGTTCGCCTACGGCAACAGGGCCTTCACCAAGTACCCCGACGACATCCCCAACTACTTCAAG
CAGTCCTTCCCCGAGGGCTACTCTTGGGAGCGCACCATGACCTTCGAGGACAAGGGCATCGTGAAGGTGA
AGTCCGACATCTCCATGGAGGAGGACTCCTTCATCTACGAGATACACCTCAAGGGCGAGAACTTCCCCCC
CAACGGCCCCGTGATGCAGAAGAAGACCACCGGCTGGGACGCCTCCACCGAGAGGATGTACGTGCGCGAC
GGCGTGCTGAAGGGCGACGTCAAGCACAAGCTGCTGCTGGAGGGCGGCGGCCACCACCGCGTTGACTTCA
AGACCATCTACAGGGCCAAGAAGGCGGTGAAGCTGCCCGACTATCACTTTGTGGACCACCGCATCGAGAT
CCTGAACCACGACAAGGACTACAACAAGGTGACCGTTTACGAGAGCGCCGTGGCCCGCAACTCCACCGAC
GGCATGGACGAGCTGTACAAGGGGCCAGGTGGTGCAGGGCCAGGTGGTGCAGGGCCAGGTGGTGCAGGGC
CAGGTGGTGCAGGGCCCGGTGGTGCAGGTCCAGGTGGTGCAGGTCCAGGTGGTGCAGGTCCAGGTGGTGC
TATGGTGAGCAAGGGCGAGGAGCTGTTCACCGGGGTGGTGCCCATCCTGGTCGAGCTGGACGGCGACGTA
AACGGCCACAAGTTCAGCGTGTCCGGCGAGGGCGAGGGCGATGCCACCTACGGCAAGCTGACCCTGAAGC
TGATCTGCACCACCGGCAAGCTGCCCGTGCCCTGGCCCACCCTCGTGACCACCCTGGGCTACGGCCTGCA
GTGCTTCGCCCGCTACCCCGACCACATGAAGCAGCACGACTTCTTCAAGTCCGCCATGCCCGAAGGCTAC
GTCCAGGAGCGCACCATCTTCTTCAAGGACGACGGCAACTACAAGACCCGCGCCGAGGTGAAGTTCGAGG
GCGACACCCTGGTGAACCGCATCGAGCTGAAGGGCATCGACTTCAAGGAGGACGGCAACATCCTGGGGCA
CAAGCTGGAGTACAACTACAACAGCCACAACGTCTATATCACCGCCGACAAGCAGAAGAACGGCATCAAG
GCCAACTTCAAGATCCGCCACAACATCGAGGACGGCGGCGTGCAGCTCGCCGACCACTACCAGCAGAACA
CCCCCATCGGCGACGGCCCCGTGCTGCTGCCCGACAACCACTACCTGAGCTACCAGTCCAAGCTGAGCAA
AGACCCCAACGAGAAGCGCGATCACATGGTCCTGCTGGAGTTCGTGACCGCCGCCGGGATCACTCTCGGC
ATGGACGAGCTGTACAAGGCTCAAGCACAAAAGGAGAAGCTCAAGTCCCAGTGGAACAATGATAATCCCC
TTTTCAAGAGCGCCACCACGACGGTCATGAACCCCAAGTTTGCTGAGAGTTAGTAAAAGCTT
